Addgene plasmid #119901: pCAGGS-Bxb1o_nlsFlag
Purpose: Expresses Bxb1 integrase in mammalian cells
Depositing lab: Orion Weiner. Depositing organization: University of California, San Francisco (UCSF). Publication: Live-cell imaging reveals enhancer-dependent Sox2 transcription in the absence of enhancer proximity. Alexander JM, Guan J, Li B, Maliskova L, Song M, Shen Y, Huang B, Lomvardas S, Weiner OD. Elife. 2019 May 24;8. pii: 41769. doi: 10.7554/eLife.41769. PubMed 31124784.
Backbone
  Vector backbone: pCAGGs
  Backbone size w/o insert (bp): 4905
  Total vector size (bp): 6450
  Vector type: Mammalian Expression
Growth in bacteria
  Bacterial resistance: Ampicillin, 100 μg/mL
  Growth temperature: 37°C
  Growth strain: DH5alpha
  Copy number: High Copy
Gene/Insert
  Gene/Insert name: Mammalian codon optimized Bxb1 integrase
  Species: Mycobacteriophage Bxb1
  Insert size (bp): 1545
  Promoter: CAG
  Cloning method: Unknown
  Sequencing primers: 5′ pCAG-F
Terms and licenses: Academic/Nonprofit Terms; Industry Terms: Not Available to Industry
Depositor comments: Please visit https://www.biorxiv.org/content/10.1101/409672v1 for bioRxiv preprint.
How to cite: pCAGGS-Bxb1o_nlsFlag was a gift from Orion Weiner (Addgene plasmid # 119901 ; http://n2t.net/addgene:119901 ; RRID:Addgene_119901)
