[The description below was written by a language model from this plasmid's Addgene catalogue record and pLannotate feature annotations shown in this document.]
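Description:
pCAGGS-Bxb1o_nlsFlag is a mammalian expression plasmid of about 6.45 kb, built on the pCAGGS backbone, that produces the serine integrase of mycobacteriophage Bxb1 from a mammalian codon-optimized coding sequence. It is propagated in E. coli as a high-copy plasmid through a ColE1/pUC-type origin and is selected with ampicillin via the β-lactamase gene and its native promoter. No mammalian selection marker is annotated. The backbone also carries an SV40 origin of replication, which permits episomal amplification in cells expressing large T antigen, along with an SV40 poly(A) signal and remnants of the lac promoter/operator region.

Expression is driven by the composite CAG promoter, annotated here as the CMV immediate-early enhancer, the chicken β-actin promoter and a chimeric β-actin/β-globin intron. This arrangement gives strong, broadly active transcription in mammalian cells. Transcripts are terminated by the rabbit β-globin polyadenylation signal, and the short HBB match just upstream of it probably reflects β-globin sequence belonging to that 3′ region. The roughly 1.5 kb insert lies between attB1 and attB2 sites, which suggests Gateway recombination, although the record lists the cloning method as unknown. The automated annotation does not label the integrase open reading frame itself. It detects only a short FLAG-type epitope match at the 3′ end of the insert, consistent with the C-terminal FLAG tag implied by the plasmid name. The name also implies a nuclear localization signal, but this is not annotated.

The two feature tables, from the assembled and the sequencing-result records, differ by only a few bases and show the same layout. The stated purpose is expression of Bxb1 integrase in mammalian cells. This enzyme catalyses unidirectional recombination between its own attP and attB sites and is commonly used for site-specific integration of DNA at pre-installed landing sites.
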