Features (pLannotate 1.2.2; 19 found; start..end, strand, type, name):
      5..384     +  enhancer       CMV enhancer: human cytomegalovirus immediate early enhancer
    387..662     +  promoter       chicken β-actin promoter: No description available
    663..1672    +  intron         chimeric intron: chimera between introns from chicken β-actin and rabbit β-globin
   1739..1763    +  protein_bind   attB1: mutant version of attB; recombination site for the Gateway® BP reaction BP Clonase™
   3317..3337    +  CDS            3xFLAG (fragment): three tandem FLAG® epitope tags
   3359..3383    -  protein_bind   attB2: mutant version of attB; recombination site for the Gateway® BP reaction BP Clonase™
   3398..3469    +  CDS            HBB (fragment): HBB_PONPY - Experimental evidence at transcript level: Swiss-Prot protein existence level 2. Involved in oxygen transport from the lung to the various peripheral tissues. From Pongo pygmaeus (Bornean orangutan).
   3540..3595    +  polyA_signal   β-globin poly(A) signal: rabbit β-globin polyadenylation signal (Gil and Proudfoot, 1987)
   3980..3996    -  protein_bind   lac operator: The lac repressor binds to the lac operator to inhibit transcription in E. coli. This inhibition can be relieved by adding lactose or isopropyl-β-D-thiogalactopyranoside (IPTG). lac repressor encoded by lacI
   4004..4034    -  promoter       lac promoter: promoter for the E. coli lac operon
   4049..4070    -  protein_bind   CAP binding site: CAP binding activates transcription in the presence of cAMP. E. coli catabolite activator protein
   4083..4122    -  CDS            lacI (fragment): lac repressor; lacI; The lac repressor binds to the lac operator to inhibit transcription in E. coli. This inhibition can be relieved by adding lactose or isopropyl-β-D-thiogalactopyranoside (IPTG).
   4129..4151    +  promoter       SV40 promoter (fragment): SV40 enhancer and early promoter
   4175..4310    +  rep_origin     SV40 ori: SV40 origin of replication
   4330..4464    +  polyA_signal   SV40 poly(A) signal: SV40 polyadenylation signal
   4466..4520    -  CDS            lacI (fragment): lac repressor; lacI; The lac repressor binds to the lac operator to inhibit transcription in E. coli. This inhibition can be relieved by adding lactose or isopropyl-β-D-thiogalactopyranoside (IPTG).
   4703..5291    -  rep_origin     ori: high-copy-number ColE1/pMB1/pBR322/pUC origin of replication
   5462..6322    -  CDS            AmpR: β-lactamase; bla; confers resistance to ampicillin, carbenicillin, and related antibiotics
   6323..6427    -  promoter       AmpR promoter: bla
>Addgene plasmid #119901 | pCAGGS-Bxb1o_nlsFlag | addgene full sequence | sequence record 233154 | Addgene Assembled Sequence
GGTCGACATTGATTATTGACTAGTTATTAATAGTAATCAATTACGGGGTCATTAGTTCATAGCCCATATA
TGGAGTTCCGCGTTACATAACTTACGGTAAATGGCCCGCCTGGCTGACCGCCCAACGACCCCCGCCCATT
GACGTCAATAATGACGTATGTTCCCATAGTAACGCCAATAGGGACTTTCCATTGACGTCAATGGGTGGAC
TATTTACGGTAAACTGCCCACTTGGCAGTACATCAAGTGTATCATATGCCAAGTACGCCCCCTATTGACG
TCAATGACGGTAAATGGCCCGCCTGGCATTATGCCCAGTACATGACCTTATGGGACTTTCCTACTTGGCA
GTACATCTACGTATTAGTCATCGCTATTACCATGGGTCGAGGTGAGCCCCACGTTCTGCTTCACTCTCCC
CATCTCCCCCCCCTCCCCACCCCCAATTTTGTATTTATTTATTTTTTAATTATTTTGTGCAGCGATGGGG
GCGGGGGGGGGGGGGGCGCGCGCCAGGCGGGGCGGGGCGGGGCGAGGGGCGGGGCGGGGCGAGGCGGAGA
GGTGCGGCGGCAGCCAATCAGAGCGGCGCGCTCCGAAAGTTTCCTTTTATGGCGAGGCGGCGGCGGCGGC
GGCCCTATAAAAAGCGAAGCGCGCGGCGGGCGGGAGTCGCTGCGTTGCCTTCGCCCCGTGCCCCGCTCCG
CGCCGCCTCGCGCCGCCCGCCCCGGCTCTGACTGACCGCGTTACTCCCACAGGTGAGCGGGCGGGACGGC
CCTTCTCCTCCGGGCTGTAATTAGCGCTTGGTTTAATGACGGCTCGTTTCTTTTCTGTGGCTGCGTGAAA
GCCTTAAAGGGCTCCGGGAGGGCCCTTTGTGCGGGGGGGAGCGGCTCGGGGGGTGCGTGCGTGTGTGTGT
GCGTGGGGAGCGCCGCGTGCGGCCCGCGCTGCCCGGCGGCTGTGAGCGCTGCGGGCGCGGCGCGGGGCTT
TGTGCGCTCCGCGTGTGCGCGAGGGGAGCGCGGCCGGGGGCGGTGCCCCGCGGTGCGGGGGGGCTGCGAG
GGGAACAAAGGCTGCGTGCGGGGTGTGTGCGTGGGGGGGTGAGCAGGGGGTGTGGGCGCGGCGGTCGGGC
TGTAACCCCCCCCTGCACCCCCCTCCCCGAGTTGCTGAGCACGGCCCGGCTTCGGGTGCGGGGCTCCGTG
CGGGGCGTGGCGCGGGGCTCGCCGTGCCGGGCGGGGGGTGGCGGCAGGTGGGGGTGCCGGGCGGGGCGGG
GCCGCCTCGGGCCGGGGAGGGCTCGGGGGAGGGGCGCGGCGGCCCCGGAGCGCCGGCGGCTGTCGAGGCG
CGGCGAGCCGCAGCCATTGCCTTTTATGGTAATCGTGCGAGAGGGCGCAGGGACTTCCTTTGTCCCAAAT
CTGGCGGAGCCGAAATCTGGGAGGCGCCGCCGCACCCCCTCTAGCGGGCGCGGGCGAAGCGGTGCGGCGC
CGGCAGGAAGGAAATGGGCGGGGAGGGCCTTCGTGCGTCGCCGCGCCGCCGTCCCCTTCTCCATCTCCAG
CCTCGGGGCTGCCGCAGGGGGACGGCTGCCTTCGGGGGGGACGGGGCAGGGCGGGGTTCGGCTTCTGGCG
TGTGACCGGCGGCTCTAGANGCCTCTGCTAACCATGTTCATGCCTTCTTCTTTTTCCTACAGCTCCTGGG
CAACGTGCTGGTTATTGTGCTGTCTCATCATTTTGGCAAAGAATTCCTCGAGGATATCACAAGTTTGTAC
AAAAAAGCAGGCTTTAAAGGAACCAATTCAGTCGACTGGATCCGCCACCATGCGAGCCCTCGTGGTGATC
CGGCTCTCTAGAGTGACCGATGCCACTACTTCACCTGAACGACAGCTGGAGTCCTGTCAGCAGCTGTGTG
CTCAGCGCGGTTGGGATGTTGTGGGGGTAGCTGAAGACTTGGATGTCTCCGGCGCCGTAGATCCTTTTGA
TCGCAAGCGCAGGCCAAATTTGGCTCGCTGGCTTGCCTTTGAAGAGCAGCCTTTCGACGTGATAGTGGCC
TATCGGGTGGACCGACTGACAAGATCTATTCGCCATCTGCAACAGCTGGTGCATTGGGCAGAAGACCACA
AGAAATTGGTCGTCAGCGCAACCGAAGCTCATTTTGATACAACCACCCCATTCGCCGCTGTCGTCATCGC
CCTGATGGGAACAGTCGCTCAGATGGAGCTGGAGGCTATCAAAGAGCGCAACCGCTCCGCTGCACACTTT
AATATCAGGGCAGGCAAGTACAGGGGCTCACTCCCGCCGTGGGGTTATCTTCCCACAAGGGTGGATGGCG
AGTGGAGACTCGTGCCGGACCCTGTGCAAAGGGAGCGCATCCTTGAAGTTTACCATAGGGTTGTAGATAA
CCACGAGCCTCTCCACCTCGTGGCCCATGACCTTAATAGACGGGGAGTGTTGAGTCCCAAGGACTACTTC
GCCCAGCTGCAGGGGCGGGAGCCCCAGGGTAGGGAGTGGTCTGCAACTGCCCTGAAGCGATCCATGATCA
GCGAAGCCATGCTTGGATATGCCACCCTCAACGGCAAGACAGTCAGGGACGATGACGGCGCACCACTGGT
TAGGGCTGAACCCATTCTGACCAGGGAACAGCTGGAAGCTTTGCGCGCAGAGTTGGTGAAGACCTCCCGG
GCAAAGCCCGCCGTCTCTACTCCGTCCCTGCTCCTGAGAGTATTGTTCTGTGCAGTGTGCGGCGAGCCTG
CCTATAAGTTTGCAGGAGGTGGCCGCAAACACCCACGCTACCGCTGCCGCTCCATGGGCTTTCCAAAGCA
CTGTGGTAATGGCACAGTTGCCATGGCCGAGTGGGACGCTTTCTGTGAGGAGCAGGTGCTTGACCTCCTG
GGTGATGCTGAGCGCTTGGAGAAGGTGTGGGTTGCCGGTTCCGATAGCGCAGTAGAGTTGGCCGAGGTTA
ACGCTGAGCTTGTGGATCTGACTAGCCTGATCGGGTCTCCAGCCTACAGGGCCGGCTCTCCTCAAAGAGA
GGCACTCGACGCACGGATCGCCGCTCTGGCCGCCCGACAGGAAGAGCTGGAGGGGCTGGAAGCTCGCCCA
AGCGGATGGGAATGGAGGGAGACAGGCCAGAGGTTTGGGGATTGGTGGCGCGAACAGGACACCGCAGCCA
AAAACACCTGGCTCCGATCTATGAACGTTAGACTCACTTTTGATGTCAGGGGAGGTCTGACTCGGACAAT
AGACTTCGGCGACCTGCAGGAGTATGAACAGCACCTCAGATTGGGCAGTGTGGTCGAACGATTGCACACA
GGTATGTCTAAGAAAAAGCGGAAAGTGGACTACAAAGACGATGACGACAAATGACTCGAGATATCTAGAC
CCAGCTTTCTTGTACAAAGTGGTGATATCGCGGCCGCACTCCTCAGGTGCAGGCTGCCTATCAGAAGGTG
GTGGCTGGTGTGGCCAATGCCCTGGCTCACAAATACCACTGAGATCTTTTTCCCTCTGCCAAAAATTATG
GGGACATCATGAAGCCCCTTGAGCATCTGACTTCTGGCTAATAAAGGAAATTTATTTTCATTGCAATAGT
GTGTTGGAATTTTTTGTGTCTCTCACTCGGAAGGACATATGGGAGGGCAAATCATTTAAAACATCAGAAT
GAGTATTTGGTTTAGAGTTTGGCAACATATGCCCATATGCTGGCTGCCATGAACAAAGGTTGGCTATAAA
GAGGTCATCAGTATATGAAACAGCCCCCTGCTGTCCATTCCTTATTCCATAGAAAAGCCTTGACTTGAGG
TTAGATTTTTTTTATATTTTGTTTTGTGTTATTTTTTTCTTTAACATCCCTAAAATTTTCCTTACATGTT
TTACTAGCCAGATTTTTCCTCCTCTCCTGACTACTCCCAGTCATAGCTGTCCCTCTTCTCTTATGGAGAT
CCCTCGACCTGCAGCCCAAGCTTGGCGTAATCATGGTCATAGCTGTTTCCTGTGTGAAATTGTTATCCGC
TCACAATTCCACACAACATACGAGCCGGAAGCATAAAGTGTAAAGCCTGGGGTGCCTAATGAGTGAGCTA
ACTCACATTAATTGCGTTGCGCTCACTGCCCGCTTTCCAGTCGGGAAACCTGTCGTGCCAGCGGATCCGC
ATCTCAATTAGTCAGCAACCATAGTCCCGCCCCTAACTCCGCCCATCCCGCCCCTAACTCCGCCCAGTTC
CGCCCATTCTCCGCCCCATGGCTGACTAATTTTTTTTATTTATGCAGAGGCCGAGGCCGCCTCGGCCTCT
GAGCTATTCCAGAAGTAGTGAGGAGGCTTTTTTGGAGGCCTAGGCTTTTGCAAAAAGCTAACTTGTTTAT
TGCAGCTTATAATGGTTACAAATAAAGCAATAGCATCACAAATTTCACAAATAAAGCATTTTTTTCACTG
CATTCTAGTTGTGGTTTGTCCAAACTCATCAATGTATCTTATCATGTCTGGATCCGCTGCATTAATGAAT
CGGCCAACGCGCGGGGAGAGGCGGTTTGCGTATTGGGCGCTCTTCCGCTTCCTCGCTCACTGACTCGCTG
CGCTCGGTCGTTCGGCTGCGGCGAGCGGTATCAGCTCACTCAAAGGCGGTAATACGGTTATCCACAGAAT
CAGGGGATAACGCAGGAAAGAACATGTGAGCAAAAGGCCAGCAAAAGGCCAGGAACCGTAAAAAGGCCGC
GTTGCTGGCGTTTTTCCATAGGCTCCGCCCCCCTGACGAGCATCACAAAAATCGACGCTCAAGTCAGAGG
TGGCGAAACCCGACAGGACTATAAAGATACCAGGCGTTTCCCCCTGGAAGCTCCCTCGTGCGCTCTCCTG
TTCCGACCCTGCCGCTTACCGGATACCTGTCCGCCTTTCTCCCTTCGGGAAGCGTGGCGCTTTCTCATAG
CTCACGCTGTAGGTATCTCAGTTCGGTGTAGGTCGTTCGCTCCAAGCTGGGCTGTGTGCACGAACCCCCC
GTTCAGCCCGACCGCTGCGCCTTATCCGGTAACTATCGTCTTGAGTCCAACCCGGTAAGACACGACTTAT
CGCCACTGGCAGCAGCCACTGGTAACAGGATTAGCAGAGCGAGGTATGTAGGCGGTGCTACAGAGTTCTT
GAAGTGGTGGCCTAACTACGGCTACACTAGAAGAACAGTATTTGGTATCTGCGCTCTGCTGAAGCCAGTT
ACCTTCGGAAAAAGAGTTGGTAGCTCTTGATCCGGCAAACAAACCACCGCTGGTAGCGGTGGTTTTTTTG
TTTGCAAGCAGCAGATTACGCGCAGAAAAAAAGGATCTCAAGAAGATCCTTTGATCTTTTCTACGGGGTC
TGACGCTCAGTGGAACGAAAACTCACGTTAAGGGATTTTGGTCATGAGATTATCAAAAAGGATCTTCACC
TAGATCCTTTTAAATTAAAAATGAAGTTTTAAATCAATCTAAAGTATATATGAGTAAACTTGGTCTGACA
GTTACCAATGCTTAATCAGTGAGGCACCTATCTCAGCGATCTGTCTATTTCGTTCATCCATAGTTGCCTG
ACTCCCCGTCGTGTAGATAACTACGATACGGGAGGGCTTACCATCTGGCCCCAGTGCTGCAATGATACCG
CGAGACCCACGCTCACCGGCTCCAGATTTATCAGCAATAAACCAGCCAGCCGGAAGGGCCGAGCGCAGAA
GTGGTCCTGCAACTTTATCCGCCTCCATCCAGTCTATTAATTGTTGCCGGGAAGCTAGAGTAAGTAGTTC
GCCAGTTAATAGTTTGCGCAACGTTGTTGCCATTGCTACAGGCATCGTGGTGTCACGCTCGTCGTTTGGT
ATGGCTTCATTCAGCTCCGGTTCCCAACGATCAAGGCGAGTTACATGATCCCCCATGTTGTGCAAAAAAG
CGGTTAGCTCCTTCGGTCCTCCGATCGTTGTCAGAAGTAAGTTGGCCGCAGTGTTATCACTCATGGTTAT
GGCAGCACTGCATAATTCTCTTACTGTCATGCCATCCGTAAGATGCTTTTCTGTGACTGGTGAGTACTCA
ACCAAGTCATTCTGAGAATAGTGTATGCGGCGACCGAGTTGCTCTTGCCCGGCGTCAATACGGGATAATA
CCGCGCCACATAGCAGAACTTTAAAAGTGCTCATCATTGGAAAACGTTCTTCGGGGCGAAAACTCTCAAG
GATCTTACCGCTGTTGAGATCCAGTTCGATGTAACCCACTCGTGCACCCAACTGATCTTCAGCATCTTTT
ACTTTCACCAGCGTTTCTGGGTGAGCAAAAACAGGAAGGCAAAATGCCGCAAAAAAGGGAATAAGGGCGA
CACGGAAATGTTGAATACTCATACTCTTCCTTTTTCAATATTATTGAAGCATTTATCAGGGTTATTGTCT
CATGAGCGGATACATATTTGAATGTATTTAGAAAAATAAACAAATAGGGGTTCCGCGCACATTTCCCCGA
AAAGTGCCACCTG
