Features (pLannotate 1.2.2; 19 found; start..end, strand, type, name):
      5..384     +  enhancer       CMV enhancer: human cytomegalovirus immediate early enhancer
    386..662     +  promoter       chicken β-actin promoter: No description available
    663..1679    +  intron         chimeric intron: chimera between introns from chicken β-actin and rabbit β-globin
   1746..1770    +  protein_bind   attB1: mutant version of attB; recombination site for the Gateway® BP reaction BP Clonase™
   3324..3344    +  CDS            3xFLAG (fragment): three tandem FLAG® epitope tags
   3366..3390    -  protein_bind   attB2: mutant version of attB; recombination site for the Gateway® BP reaction BP Clonase™
   3405..3476    +  CDS            HBB (fragment): HBB_PONPY - Experimental evidence at transcript level: Swiss-Prot protein existence level 2. Involved in oxygen transport from the lung to the various peripheral tissues. From Pongo pygmaeus (Bornean orangutan).
   3547..3602    +  polyA_signal   β-globin poly(A) signal: rabbit β-globin polyadenylation signal (Gil and Proudfoot, 1987)
   3987..4003    -  protein_bind   lac operator: The lac repressor binds to the lac operator to inhibit transcription in E. coli. This inhibition can be relieved by adding lactose or isopropyl-β-D-thiogalactopyranoside (IPTG). lac repressor encoded by lacI
   4011..4041    -  promoter       lac promoter: promoter for the E. coli lac operon
   4056..4077    -  protein_bind   CAP binding site: CAP binding activates transcription in the presence of cAMP. E. coli catabolite activator protein
   4090..4129    -  CDS            lacI (fragment): lac repressor; lacI; The lac repressor binds to the lac operator to inhibit transcription in E. coli. This inhibition can be relieved by adding lactose or isopropyl-β-D-thiogalactopyranoside (IPTG).
   4136..4158    +  promoter       SV40 promoter (fragment): SV40 enhancer and early promoter
   4182..4317    +  rep_origin     SV40 ori: SV40 origin of replication
   4337..4471    +  polyA_signal   SV40 poly(A) signal: SV40 polyadenylation signal
   4473..4527    -  CDS            lacI (fragment): lac repressor; lacI; The lac repressor binds to the lac operator to inhibit transcription in E. coli. This inhibition can be relieved by adding lactose or isopropyl-β-D-thiogalactopyranoside (IPTG).
   4710..5298    -  rep_origin     ori: high-copy-number ColE1/pMB1/pBR322/pUC origin of replication
   5469..6329    -  CDS            AmpR: β-lactamase; bla; confers resistance to ampicillin, carbenicillin, and related antibiotics
   6330..6434    -  promoter       AmpR promoter: bla
>Addgene plasmid #119901 | pCAGGS-Bxb1o_nlsFlag Sequencing Result | analyzer sequence | sequence record 233152
GGTCGACATTGATTATTGACTAGTTATTAATAGTAATCAATTACGGGGTCATTAGTTCATAGCCCATATA
TGGAGTTCCGCGTTACATAACTTACGGTAAATGGCCCGCCTGGCTGACCGCCCAACGACCCCCGCCCATT
GACGTCAATAATGACGTATGTTCCCATAGTAACGCCAATAGGGACTTTCCATTGACGTCAATGGGTGGAG
TATTTACGGTAAACTGCCCACTTGGCAGTACATCAAGTGTATCATATGCCAAGTACGCCCCCTATTGACG
TCAATGACGGTAAATGGCCCGCCTGGCATTATGCCCAGTACATGACCTTATGGGACTTTCCTACTTGGCA
GTACATCTACGTATTAGTCATCGCTATTACCATGGTCGAGGTGAGCCCCACGTTCTGCTTCACTCTCCCC
ATCTCCCCCCCCTCCCCACCCCCAATTTTGTATTTATTTATTTTTTAATTATTTTGTGCAGCGATGGGGG
CGGGGGGGGGGGGGGNSGCGCGCCRGGSGGGGSGGGGSGGGGSGRGGGGSGGGGSGGGGSGRGGCGGAGA
GGTGCGGCGGCAGCCAATCAGAGCGGCGCGCTCCGAAAGTTTCCTTTTATGGCGAGGCGGCGGCGGCGGC
GGCCCTATAAAAAGCGAAGCGCGCGGCGGGCGGGAGTCGCTGCGCGCTGCCTTCGCCCCGTGCCCCGCTC
CGCCGCCGCCTCGCGCCGCCCGCCCCGGCTCTGACTGACCGCGTTACTCCCACAGGTGAGCGGGCGGGAC
GGCCCTTCTCCTCCGGGCTGTAATTAGCGCTTGGTTTAATGACGGCTTGTTTCTTTTCTGTGGCTGCGTG
AAAGCCTTGAGGGGCTCCGGGAGGGCCCTTTGTGCGGGGGGAGCGGCTCGGGGGGTGCGTGCGTGTGTGT
GTGCGTGGGGAGCGCCGCGTGCGGCTCCGCGCTGCCCGGCGGCTGTGAGCGCTGCGGGCGCGGCGCGGGG
CTTTGTGCGCTCCGCAGTGTGCGCGAGGGGAGCGCGGCCGGGGGCGGTGCCCCGCGGTGCGGGGGGGGCT
GCGAGGGGAACAAAGGCTGCGTGCGGGGTGTGTGCGTGGGGGGGTGAGCAGGGGGTGTGGGCGCGTCGGT
CGGGCTGCAACCCCCCCTGCACCCCCCTCCCCGAGTTGCTGAGCACGGCCCGGCTTCGGGTGCGGGGCTC
CGTACGGGGCGTGGCGCGGGGCTCGCCGTGCCGGGCGGGGGGTGGCGGCAGGTGGGGGTGCCGGGCGGGG
CGGGGCCGCCTCGGGCCGGGGAGGGCTCGGGGGAGGGGCGCGGCGGCCCCCGGAGCGCCGGCGGCTGTCG
AGGCGCGGCGAGCCGCAGCCATTGCCTTTTATGGTAATCGTGCGAGAGGGCGCAGGGACTTCCTTTGTCC
CAAATCTGTGCGGAGCCGAAATCTGGGAGGCGCCGCCGCACCCCCTCTAGCGGGCGCGGGGCGAAGCGGT
GCGGCGCCGGCAGGAAGGAAATGGGCGGGGAGGGCCTTCGTGCGTCGCCGCGCCGCCGTCCCCTTCTCCC
TCTCCAGCCTCGGGGCTGTCCGCGGGGGGACGGCTGCCTTCGGGGGGGACGGGGCAGGGCGGGGTTCGGC
TTCTGGCGTGTGACCGGCGGCTCTAGAGCCTCTGCTAACCATGTTCATGCCTTCTTCTTTTTCCTACAGC
TCCTGGGCAACGTGCTGGTTATTGTGCTGTCTCATCATTTTGGCAAAGAATTCCTCGAGGATATCACAAG
TTTGTACAAAAAAGCAGGCTTTAAAGGAACCAATTCAGTCGACTGGATCCGCCACCATGCGAGCCCTCGT
GGTGATCCGGCTCTCTAGAGTGACCGATGCCACTACTTCACCTGAACGACAGCTGGAGTCCTGTCAGCAG
CTGTGTGCTCAGCGCGGTTGGGATGTTGTGGGGGTAGCTGAAGACTTGGATGTCTCCGGCGCCGTAGATC
CTTTTGATCGCAAGCGCAGGCCAAATTTGGCTCGCTGGCTTGCCTTTGAAGAGCAGCCTTTCGACGTGAT
AGTGGCCTATCGGGTGGACCGACTGACAAGATCTATTCGCCATCTGCAACAGCTGGTGCATTGGGCAGAA
GACCACAAGAAATTGGTCGTCAGCGCAACCGAAGCTCATTTTGATACAACCACCCCATTCGCCGCTGTCG
TCATCGCCCTGATGGGAACAGTCGCTCAGATGGAGCTGGAGGCTATCAAAGAGCGCAACCGCTCCGCTGC
ACACTTTAATATCAGGGCAGGCAAGTACAGGGGCTCACTCCCGCCGTGGGGTTATCTTCCCACAAGGGTG
GATGGCGAGTGGAGACTCGTGCCGGACCCTGTGCAAAGGGAGCGCATCCTTGAAGTTTACCATAGGGTTG
TAGATAACCACGAGCCTCTCCACCTCGTGGCCCATGACCTTAATAGACGGGGAGTGTTGAGTCCCAAGGA
CTACTTCGCCCAGCTGCAGGGGCGGGAGCCCCAGGGTAGGGAGTGGTCTGCAACTGCCCTGAAGCGATCC
ATGATCAGCGAAGCCATGCTTGGATATGCCACCCTCAACGGCAAGACAGTCAGGGACGATGACGGCGCAC
CACTGGTTAGGGCTGAACCCATTCTGACCAGGGAACAGCTGGAAGCTTTGCGCGCAGAGTTGGTGAAGAC
CTCCCGGGCAAAGCCCGCCGTCTCTACTCCGTCCCTGCTCCTGAGAGTATTGTTCTGTGCAGTGTGCGGC
GAGCCTGCCTATAAGTTTGCAGGAGGTGGCCGCAAACACCCACGCTACCGCTGCCGCTCCATGGGCTTTC
CAAAGCACTGTGGTAATGGCACAGTTGCCATGGCCGAGTGGGACGCTTTCTGTGAGGAGCAGGTGCTTGA
CCTCCTGGGTGATGCTGAGCGCTTGGAGAAGGTGTGGGTTGCCGGTTCCGATAGCGCAGTAGAGTTGGCC
GAGGTTAACGCTGAGCTTGTGGATCTGACTAGCCTGATCGGGTCTCCAGCCTACAGGGCCGGCTCTCCTC
AAAGAGAGGCACTCGACGCACGGATCGCCGCTCTGGCCGCCCGACAGGAAGAGCTGGAGGGGCTGGAAGC
TCGCCCAAGCGGATGGGAATGGAGGGAGACAGGCCAGAGGTTTGGGGATTGGTGGCGCGAACAGGACACC
GCAGCCAAAAACACCTGGCTCCGATCTATGAACGTTAGACTCACTTTTGATGTCAGGGGAGGTCTGACTC
GGACAATAGACTTCGGCGACCTGCAGGAGTATGAACAGCACCTCAGATTGGGCAGTGTGGTCGAACGATT
GCACACAGGTATGTCTAAGAAAAAGCGGAAAGTGGACTACAAAGACGATGACGACAAATGACTCGAGATA
TCTAGACCCAGCTTTCTTGTACAAAGTGGTGATATCGCGGCCGCACTCCTCAGGTGCAGGCTGCCTATCA
GAAGGTGGTGGCTGGTGTGGCCAATGCCCTGGCTCACAAATACCACTGAGATCTTTTTCCCTCTGCCAAA
AATTATGGGGACATCATGAAGCCCCTTGAGCATCTGACTTCTGGCTAATAAAGGAAATTTATTTTCATTG
CAATAGTGTGTTGGAATTTTTTGTGTCTCTCACTCGGAAGGACATATGGGAGGGCAAATCATTTAAAACA
TCAGAATGAGTATTTGGTTTAGAGTTTGGCAACATATGCCCATATGCTGGCTGCCATGAACAAAGGTTGG
CTATAAAGAGGTCATCAGTATATGAAACAGCCCCCTGCTGTCCATTCCTTATTCCATAGAAAAGCCTTGA
CTTGAGGTTAGATTTTTTTTATATTTTGTTTTGTGTTATTTTTTTCTTTAACATCCCTAAAATTTTCCTT
ACATGTTTTACTAGCCAGATTTTTCCTCCTCTCCTGACTACTCCCAGTCATAGCTGTCCCTCTTCTCTTA
TGGAGATCCCTCGACCTGCAGCCCAAGCTTGGCGTAATCATGGTCATAGCTGTTTCCTGTGTGAAATTGT
TATCCGCTCACAATTCCACACAACATACGAGCCGGAAGCATAAAGTGTAAAGCCTGGGGTGCCTAATGAG
TGAGCTAACTCACATTAATTGCGTTGCGCTCACTGCCCGCTTTCCAGTCGGGAAACCTGTCGTGCCAGCG
GATCCGCATCTCAATTAGTCAGCAACCATAGTCCCGCCCCTAACTCCGCCCATCCCGCCCCTAACTCCGC
CCAGTTCCGCCCATTCTCCGCCCCATGGCTGACTAATTTTTTTTATTTATGCAGAGGCCGAGGCCGCCTC
GGCCTCTGAGCTATTCCAGAAGTAGTGAGGAGGCTTTTTTGGAGGCCTAGGCTTTTGCAAAAAGCTAACT
TGTTTATTGCAGCTTATAATGGTTACAAATAAAGCAATAGCATCACAAATTTCACAAATAAAGCATTTTT
TTCACTGCATTCTAGTTGTGGTTTGTCCAAACTCATCAATGTATCTTATCATGTCTGGATCCGCTGCATT
AATGAATCGGCCAACGCGCGGGGAGAGGCGGTTTGCGTATTGGGCGCTCTTCCGCTTCCTCGCTCACTGA
CTCGCTGCGCTCGGTCGTTCGGCTGCGGCGAGCGGTATCAGCTCACTCAAAGGCGGTAATACGGTTATCC
ACAGAATCAGGGGATAACGCAGGAAAGAACATGTGAGCAAAAGGCCAGCAAAAGGCCAGGAACCGTAAAA
AGGCCGCGTTGCTGGCGTTTTTCCATAGGCTCCGCCCCCCTGACGAGCATCACAAAAATCGACGCTCAAG
TCAGAGGTGGCGAAACCCGACAGGACTATAAAGATACCAGGCGTTTCCCCCTGGAAGCTCCCTCGTGCGC
TCTCCTGTTCCGACCCTGCCGCTTACCGGATACCTGTCCGCCTTTCTCCCTTCGGGAAGCGTGGCGCTTT
CTCATAGCTCACGCTGTAGGTATCTCAGTTCGGTGTAGGTCGTTCGCTCCAAGCTGGGCTGTGTGCACGA
ACCCCCCGTTCAGCCCGACCGCTGCGCCTTATCCGGTAACTATCGTCTTGAGTCCAACCCGGTAAGACAC
GACTTATCGCCACTGGCAGCAGCCACTGGTAACAGGATTAGCAGAGCGAGGTATGTAGGCGGTGCTACAG
AGTTCTTGAAGTGGTGGCCTAACTACGGCTACACTAGAAGAACAGTATTTGGTATCTGCGCTCTGCTGAA
GCCAGTTACCTTCGGAAAAAGAGTTGGTAGCTCTTGATCCGGCAAACAAACCACCGCTGGTAGCGGTGGT
TTTTTTGTTTGCAAGCAGCAGATTACGCGCAGAAAAAAAGGATCTCAAGAAGATCCTTTGATCTTTTCTA
CGGGGTCTGACGCTCAGTGGAACGAAAACTCACGTTAAGGGATTTTGGTCATGAGATTATCAAAAAGGAT
CTTCACCTAGATCCTTTTAAATTAAAAATGAAGTTTTAAATCAATCTAAAGTATATATGAGTAAACTTGG
TCTGACAGTTACCAATGCTTAATCAGTGAGGCACCTATCTCAGCGATCTGTCTATTTCGTTCATCCATAG
TTGCCTGACTCCCCGTCGTGTAGATAACTACGATACGGGAGGGCTTACCATCTGGCCCCAGTGCTGCAAT
GATACCGCGAGACCCACGCTCACCGGCTCCAGATTTATCAGCAATAAACCAGCCAGCCGGAAGGGCCGAG
CGCAGAAGTGGTCCTGCAACTTTATCCGCCTCCATCCAGTCTATTAATTGTTGCCGGGAAGCTAGAGTAA
GTAGTTCGCCAGTTAATAGTTTGCGCAACGTTGTTGCCATTGCTACAGGCATCGTGGTGTCACGCTCGTC
GTTTGGTATGGCTTCATTCAGCTCCGGTTCCCAACGATCAAGGCGAGTTACATGATCCCCCATGTTGTGC
AAAAAAGCGGTTAGCTCCTTCGGTCCTCCGATCGTTGTCAGAAGTAAGTTGGCCGCAGTGTTATCACTCA
TGGTTATGGCAGCACTGCATAATTCTCTTACTGTCATGCCATCCGTAAGATGCTTTTCTGTGACTGGTGA
GTACTCAACCAAGTCATTCTGAGAATAGTGTATGCGGCGACCGAGTTGCTCTTGCCCGGCGTCAATACGG
GATAATACCGCGCCACATAGCAGAACTTTAAAAGTGCTCATCATTGGAAAACGTTCTTCGGGGCGAAAAC
TCTCAAGGATCTTACCGCTGTTGAGATCCAGTTCGATGTAACCCACTCGTGCACCCAACTGATCTTCAGC
ATCTTTTACTTTCACCAGCGTTTCTGGGTGAGCAAAAACAGGAAGGCAAAATGCCGCAAAAAAGGGAATA
AGGGCGACACGGAAATGTTGAATACTCATACTCTTCCTTTTTCAATATTATTGAAGCATTTATCAGGGTT
ATTGTCTCATGAGCGGATACATATTTGAATGTATTTAGAAAAATAAACAAATAGGGGTTCCGCGCACATT
TCCCCGAAAAGTGCCACCTG
